Addgene plasmid #73152: pCTCON2 Aga2P-HRP
Purpose: Full-length horseradish peroxidase (HRP) fused to the C-terminus of the yeast mating protein Aga2P. Galactose-inducible expression.
Depositing lab: Alice Ting. Depositing organization: Massachusetts Institute of Technology. Publication: A split horseradish peroxidase for the detection of intercellular protein-protein interactions and sensitive visualization of synapses. Martell JD, Yamagata M, Deerinck TJ, Phan S, Kwa CG, Ellisman MH, Sanes JR, Ting AY. Nat Biotechnol. 2016 May 30. doi: 10.1038/nbt.3563. PubMed 27240195.
Backbone
  Vector backbone: pCTCON2
  Backbone size w/o insert (bp): 55791
  Total vector size (bp): 7171
  Vector type: Yeast Expression
Growth in bacteria
  Bacterial resistance: Ampicillin, 100 μg/mL
  Growth temperature: 37°C
  Growth strain: DH5alpha
  Copy number: Unknown
Gene/Insert
  Gene/Insert name: Aga2P-HRP
  Species: S. cerevisiae (budding yeast), Synthetic
  Insert size (bp): 1380
  Promoter: GAL1
  Tag / fusion protein: HA tag; myc tag
  Cloning method: Restriction Enzyme; 5′ cloning site NheI (not destroyed); 3′ cloning site BamHI (not destroyed)
  Sequencing primers: 5′ gactacgctctgcaggagaacttg
Terms and licenses: Academic/Nonprofit Terms; Industry Terms: Not Available to Industry
Depositor comments: HRP = full-length horseradish peroxidase. This vector contains the following features: EcoRI-Aga2P-HA-TEVs-15 aa linker-NheI-HRP-3 aa linker-BamHI-myc-stop-XhoI GAL1 promoter (galactose inducible) 15 aa linker: GGGGSGGGGSGGGGS 3 aa linker: GSG HA: YPYDVPDYA myc: EQKLISEEDL TEVs: ENLYFQG, cleavage recognition site for TEV protease This construct is derived from the previously reported Aga2P-HRP construct (Lam et. al. Nature Methods, 12, 51-54, 2015), except the codon optimization of the synthetic HRP gene is different in this construct.
How to cite: pCTCON2 Aga2P-HRP was a gift from Alice Ting (Addgene plasmid # 73152 ; http://n2t.net/addgene:73152 ; RRID:Addgene_73152)
