[The description below was written by a language model from this plasmid's Addgene catalogue record and pLannotate feature annotations shown in this document.]
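Description:
pCTCON2 Aga2P-HRP is a yeast surface-display expression plasmid built on the pCTCON2 backbone. It is a shuttle vector. In E. coli it replicates from a high-copy ColE1/pUC-type origin and is selected with ampicillin through the bla gene. In Saccharomyces cerevisiae it is maintained as a low-copy centromeric plasmid through a CEN6/ARS element and is selected by the TRP1 auxotrophic marker, expressed from its own promoter. The feature table also shows an f1 origin, T3 and T7 promoters, and remnants of lac, lacZα, rop and bom sequences carried over from the parental cloning vectors. The catalogue gives a total size of about 7.2 kb and the sequenced record is 7,091 nt. The listed backbone size is larger than the whole plasmid and appears to be an entry error.

The payload is one open reading frame under the galactose-inducible, Gal4-regulated GAL1 promoter. It encodes the yeast mating agglutinin subunit Aga2p, followed by an HA epitope, a TEV protease cleavage site, a 15-residue flexible glycine-serine linker, full-length horseradish peroxidase, a short linker and a C-terminal myc epitope. The HRP gene is synthetic, sits between retained NheI and BamHI sites, and differs from an earlier Aga2P-HRP construct only in its codon optimisation. The automated annotation does not flag the HA tag or TEV site, but the depositor comments describe them.

Fusion to Aga2p is the usual way to tether a protein to the yeast cell wall through the Aga1p partner. The two epitopes allow display level and full-length expression to be checked, and the TEV site should allow the displayed enzyme to be released. The construct comes from work on developing a split HRP reporter. The record does not state its specific role there, though a reference for displayed full-length enzyme is plausible.
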