Features (pLannotate 1.2.2; 21 found; start..end, strand, type, name):
     69..572     -  misc_feature   CEN/ARS: S. cerevisiae CEN6 centromere fused to an autonomously replicating sequence
    609..713     +  promoter       AmpR promoter: bla
    714..1574    +  CDS            AmpR: β-lactamase; bla; confers resistance to ampicillin, carbenicillin, and related antibiotics
   1745..2333    +  rep_origin     ori: high-copy-number ColE1/pMB1/pBR322/pUC origin of replication
   2516..2608    +  CDS            lacI (fragment): lac repressor; lacI; The lac repressor binds to the lac operator to inhibit transcription in E. coli. This inhibition can be relieved by adding lactose or isopropyl-β-D-thiogalactopyranoside (IPTG).
   2621..2642    +  protein_bind   CAP binding site: CAP binding activates transcription in the presence of cAMP. E. coli catabolite activator protein
   2657..2687    +  promoter       lac promoter: promoter for the E. coli lac operon
   2695..2711    +  protein_bind   lac operator: The lac repressor binds to the lac operator to inhibit transcription in E. coli. This inhibition can be relieved by adding lactose or isopropyl-β-D-thiogalactopyranoside (IPTG). lac repressor encoded by lacI
   2756..2774    +  promoter       T3 promoter: promoter for bacteriophage T3 RNA polymerase
   3008..3449    +  promoter       GAL1 promoter: S. cerevisiae GAL1; inducible promoter, regulated by Gal4
   3496..3756    +  CDS            AGA2: AGA2_YEAST - Experimental evidence at protein level: Swiss-Prot protein existence level 1. Receptor binding subunit of the a-agglutinin heterodimer. S.cerevisiae a and alpha cells express the complementary cell surface glycoproteins a-agglutinin and alpha-agglutinin, respectively, which interact with one another to promote cellular aggregation during mating. From Saccharomyces cerevisiae (strain ATCC 204508 / S288c) (Baker's yeast).
   3901..4827    +  CDS            PRXC1A (fragment): PER1A_ARMRU - Also known as HPRC1. Experimental evidence at protein level: Swiss-Prot protein existence level 1. Removal of H(2)O(2), oxidation of toxic reductants, biosynthesis and degradation of lignin, suberization, auxin catabolism, response to environmental stresses such as wounding, pathogen attack and oxidative stress. These functions might be dependent on each isozyme/isoform in each plant tissue. From Armoracia rusticana (Horseradish) (Armoracia laphatifolia).
   4846..4872    +  CDS            Myc (fragment): Myc (human c-Myc proto-oncogene) epitope tag
   5206..5224    -  promoter       T7 promoter: promoter for bacteriophage T7 RNA polymerase
   5227..5384    +  CDS            lacZα (fragment): LacZα fragment of β-galactosidase; lacZ fragment
   5388..5816    +  rep_origin     f1 ori (sequence partly withheld): f1 bacteriophage origin of replication; arrow indicates direction of (+) strand synthesis
   5844..5895    -  misc_feature   bom (fragment): basis of mobility region from pBR322
   5946..6620    -  CDS            TRP1: phosphoribosylanthranilate isomerase, required for tryptophan biosynthesis; S. cerevisiae TRP1; yeast auxotrophic marker
   6621..6768    -  promoter       TRP1 promoter: S. cerevisiae TRP1
   6906..6955    -  misc_feature   bom (fragment): basis of mobility region from pBR322
   7057..1       -  CDS            rop (fragment) (across the origin): Rop protein, which maintains plasmids at low copy number; rop
>Addgene plasmid #73152 | pCTCON2 Aga2P-HRP | addgene full sequence | sequence record 432934 | Addgene Long Read Sequencing Result
GACGAAAGGGCCTCGTGATACGCCTATTTTTATAGGTTAATGTCATGATAATAATGGTTTCTTAGACGGA
TCGCTTGCCTGTAACTTACACGCGCCTCGTATCTTTTAATGATGGAATAATTTGGGAATTTACTCTGTGT
TTATTTATTTTTATGTTTTGTATTTGGATTTTAGAAAGTAAATAAAGAAGGTAGAAGAGTTACGGAATGA
AGAAAAAAAAATAAACAAAGGTTTAAAAAATTTCAACAAAAAGCGTACTTTACATATATATTTATTAGAC
AAGAAAAGCAGATTAAATAGATATACATTCGATTAACGATAAGTAAAATGTAAAATCACAGGATTTTCGT
GTGTGGTCTTCTACACAGACAAGATGAAACAATTCGGCATTAATACCTGAGAGCAGGAAGAGCAAGATAA
AAGGTAGTATTTGTTGGCGATCCCCCTAGAGTCTTTTACATCTTCGGAAAACAAAAACTATTTTTTCTTT
AATTTCTTTTTTTACTTTCTATTTTTAATTTATATATTTATATTAAAAAATTTAAATTATAATTATTTTT
ATAGCACGTGATGAAAAGGACCCAGGTGGCACTTTTCGGGGAAATGTGCGCGGAACCCCTATTTGTTTAT
TTTTCTAAATACATTCAAATATGTATCCGCTCATGAGACAATAACCCTGATAAATGCTTCAATAATATTG
AAAAAGGAAGAGTATGAGTATTCAACATTTCCGTGTCGCCCTTATTCCCTTTTTTGCGGCATTTTGCCTT
CCTGTTTTTGCTCACCCAGAAACGCTGGTGAAAGTAAAAGATGCTGAAGATCAGTTGGGTGCACGAGTGG
GTTACATCGAACTGGATCTCAACAGCGGTAAGATCCTTGAGAGTTTTCGCCCCGAAGAACGTTTTCCAAT
GATGAGCACTTTTAAAGTTCTGCTATGTGGCGCGGTATTATCCCGTATTGACGCCGGGCAAGAGCAACTC
GGTCGCCGCATACACTATTCTCAGAATGACTTGGTTGAGTACTCACCAGTCACAGAAAAGCATCTTACGG
ATGGCATGACAGTAAGAGAATTATGCAGTGCTGCCATAACCATGAGTGATAACACTGCGGCCAACTTACT
TCTGACAACGATCGGAGGACCGAAGGAGCTAACCGCTTTTTTGCACAACATGGGGGATCATGTAACTCGC
CTTGATCGTTGGGAACCGGAGCTGAATGAAGCCATACCAAACGACGAGCGTGACACCACGATGCCTGTAG
CAATGGCAACAACGTTGCGCAAACTATTAACTGGCGAACTACTTACTCTAGCTTCCCGGCAACAATTAAT
AGACTGGATGGAGGCGGATAAAGTTGCAGGACCACTTCTGCGCTCGGCCCTTCCGGCTGGCTGGTTTATT
GCTGATAAATCTGGAGCCGGTGAGCGTGGGTCTCGCGGTATCATTGCAGCACTGGGGCCAGATGGTAAGC
CCTCCCGTATCGTAGTTATCTACACGACGGGGAGTCAGGCAACTATGGATGAACGAAATAGACAGATCGC
TGAGATAGGTGCCTCACTGATTAAGCATTGGTAACTGTCAGACCAAGTTTACTCATATATACTTTAGATT
GATTTAAAACTTCATTTTTAATTTAAAAGGATCTAGGTGAAGATCCTTTTTGATAATCTCATGACCAAAA
TCCCTTAACGTGAGTTTTCGTTCCACTGAGCGTCAGACCCCGTAGAAAAGATCAAAGGATCTTCTTGAGA
TCCTTTTTTTCTGCGCGTAATCTGCTGCTTGCAAACAAAAAAACCACCGCTACCAGCGGTGGTTTGTTTG
CCGGATCAAGAGCTACCAACTCTTTTTCCGAAGGTAACTGGCTTCAGCAGAGCGCAGATACCAAATACTG
TTCTTCTAGTGTAGCCGTAGTTAGGCCACCACTTCAAGAACTCTGTAGCACCGCCTACATACCTCGCTCT
GCTAATCCTGTTACCAGTGGCTGCTGCCAGTGGCGATAAGTCGTGTCTTACCGGGTTGGACTCAAGACGA
TAGTTACCGGATAAGGCGCAGCGGTCGGGCTGAACGGGGGGTTCGTGCACACAGCCCAGCTTGGAGCGAA
CGACCTACACCGAACTGAGATACCTACAGCGTGAGCTATGAGAAAGCGCCACGCTTCCCGAAGGGAGAAA
GGCGGACAGGTATCCGGTAAGCGGCAGGGTCGGAACAGGAGAGCGCACGAGGGAGCTTCCAGGGGGAAAC
GCCTGGTATCTTTATAGTCCTGTCGGGTTTCGCCACCTCTGACTTGAGCGTCGATTTTTGTGATGCTCGT
CAGGGGGGCGGAGCCTATGGAAAAACGCCAGCAACGCGGCCTTTTTACGGTTCCTGGCCTTTTGCTGGCC
TTTTGCTCACATGTTCTTTCCTGCGTTATCCCCTGATTCTGTGGATAACCGTATTACCGCCTTTGAGTGA
GCTGATACCGCTCGCCGCAGCCGAACGACCGAGCGCAGCGAGTCAGTGAGCGAGGAAGCGGAAGAGCGCC
CAATACGCAAACCGCCTCTCCCCGCGCGTTGGCCGATTCATTAATGCAGCTGGCACGACAGGTTTCCCGA
CTGGAAAGCGGGCAGTGAGCGCAACGCAATTAATGTGAGTTAGCTCACTCATTAGGCACCCCAGGCTTTA
CACTTTATGCTTCCGGCTCGTATGTTGTGTGGAATTGTGAGCGGATAACAATTTCACACAGGAAACAGCT
ATGACCATGATTACGCCAAGCTCGAAATTAACCCTCACTAAAGGGAACAAAAGCTGGTACCAATTCCTTG
AATTTTCAAAAATTCTTACTTTTTTTTTGGATGGACGCAAAGAAGTTTAATAATCATATTACATGGCATT
ACCACCATATACATATCCATATCTAATCTTACTTATATGTTGTGGAAATGTAAAGAGCCCCATTATCTTA
GCCTAAAAAAACCTTCTCTTTGGAACTTTCAGTAATACGCTTAACTGCTCATTGCTATATTGAAGTACGG
ATTAGAAGCCGCCGAGCGGGTGACAGCCCTCCGAAGGAAGACTCTCCTCCGTGCGTCCTCGTCTTCACCG
GTCGCGTTCCTGAAACGCAGATGTGCCTCGCGCCGCACTGCTCCGAACAATAAAGATTCTACAATACTAG
CTTTTATGGTTATGAAGAGGAAAAATTGGCAGTAACCTGGCCCCACAAACCTTCAAATGAACGAATCAAA
TTAACAACCATAGGATGATAATGCGATTAGTTTTTTAGCCTTATTTCTGGGGTAATTAATCAGCGAAGCG
ATGATTTTTGATCTATTAACAGATATATAAATGCAAAAACTGCATAACCACTTTAACTAATACTTTCAAC
ATTTTCGGTTTGTATTACTTCTTATTCAAATGTAATAAAAGTATCAACAAAAAATTGTTAATATACCTCT
ATACTTTAACGTCAAGGAGAAAAAACCCCGGATCGAATTCCCTACTTCATACATTTTCAATTAAGATGCA
GTTACTTCGCTGTTTTTCAATATTTTCTGTTATTGCTTCAGTTTTAGCACAGGAACTGACAACTATATGC
GAGCAAATCCCCTCACCAACTTTAGAATCGACGCCGTACTCTTTGTCAACGACTACTATTTTGGCCAACG
GGAAGGCAATGCAAGGAGTTTTTGAATATTACAAATCAGTAACGTTTGTCAGTAATTGCGGTTCTCACCC
CTCAACAACTAGCAAAGGCAGCCCCATAAACACACAGTATGTTTTTAAGGACAATAGCTCGACGATTGAA
GGTAGATACCCATACGACGTTCCAGACTACGCTCTGCAGGAGAACTTGTACTTTCAAGGTCTGCAGGCTA
GTGGTGGAGGAGGCTCTGGTGGAGGCGGTAGCGGAGGCGGAGGGTCGGCTAGCCAGCTTACTCCAACTTT
CTACGATAACTCTTGTCCTAACGTGAGCAACATCGTGCGAGATACTATCGTGAACGAGTTGCGGTCTGAT
CCGAGGATAGCCGCTTCAATTTTGCGGCTGCATTTCCACGATTGTTTTGTAAACGGCTGTGATGCTTCCA
TCCTCCTCGACAATACCACCTCTTTCAGGACTGAAAAGGATGCCTTCGGTAACGCGAATAGTGCTAGAGG
GTTTCCCGTGATCGATAGAATGAAAGCCGCTGTGGAGAGCGCCTGCCCCCGGACAGTTAGTTGTGCAGAC
CTTCTGACCATAGCGGCCCAGCAATCCGTGACGCTGGCCGGTGGCCCCAGCTGGAGGGTCCCCCTGGGAA
GGAGGGACTCTCTGCAGGCTTTTCTGGACTTGGCAAACGCAAACCTGCCTGCTCCCTTCTTCACCCTTCC
CCAGCTGAAGGATTCCTTCAGGAATGTCGGCCTGAACCGAAGTAGTGATTTGGTGGCTCTGTCCGGAGGC
CACACATTCGGCAAGAATCAGTGCAGGTTCATCATGGACAGACTGTATAACTTTTCCAACACCGGCTTGC
CTGACCCTACCCTGAACACAACATACTTGCAGACTCTCAGAGGGCTGTGTCCGCTCAATGGCAACTTGTC
TGCACTGGTTGACTTTGACCTGCGCACCCCAACCATCTTCGACAATAAGTATTACGTCAATCTGGAGGAA
CAGAAGGGCCTGATTCAGTCCGACCAGGAGCTGTTCAGTTCCCCAAATGCTACCGACACTATTCCTCTTG
TGCGCAGCTTCGCTAATAGCACACAAACCTTTTTCAATGCTTTCGTGGAAGCTATGGATCGGATGGGAAA
TATAACGCCCCTGACGGGTACGCAGGGACAGATAAGACTGAACTGTAGGGTCGTGAACAGCAACTCTGGC
TCGGGCGGATCCGAACAAAAGCTTATTTCTGAAGAGGACTTGTAATAGCTCGAGATCTGATAACAACAGT
GTAGATGTAACAAAATCGACTTTGTTCCCACTGTACTTTTAGCTCGTACAAAATACAATATACTTTTCAT
TTCTCCGTAAACAACATGTTTTCCCATGTAATATCCTTTTCTATTTTTCGTTCCGTTACCAACTTTACAC
ATACTTTATATAGCTATTCACTTCTATACACTAAAAAACTAAGACAATTTTAATTTTGCTGCCTGCCATA
TTTCAATTTGTTATAAATTCCTATAATTTATCCTATTAGTAGCTAAAAAAAGATGAATGTGAATCGAATC
CTAAGAGAATTGAGCTCCAATTCGCCCTATAGTGAGTCGTATTACAATTCACTGGCCGTCGTTTTACAAC
GTCGTGACTGGGAAAACCCTGGCGTTACCCAACTTAATCGCCTTGCAGCACATCCCCCTTTCGCCAGCTG
GCGTAATAGCGAAGAGGCCCGCACCGATCGCCTTTCCCAACAGTTGCGCAGCCTGAATGGCGAATGG
[124 nt withheld, positions 5388-5511]
C
[91 nt withheld, positions 5513-5603]
A
[49 nt withheld, positions 5605-5653]
CCTTTGACGTTGGAGTCCACGTTCTTT
[37 nt withheld, positions 5681-5717]
ACCCTATCTCGGTCTATTCTTTTGATTTATAAGGGATTTTGCCGATTTCGGCCTATTGGTTAAAAAATGA
GCTGATTTAACAAAAATTTAACGCGAATTTTAACAAAATATTAACGCTTACAATTTCCTGATGCGGTATT
TTCTCCTTACGCATCTGTGCGGTATTTCACACCGCATAGATCGGCAAGTGCACAAACAATACTTAAATAA
ATACTACTCAGTAATAACCTATTTCTTAGCATTTTTGACGAAATTTGCTATTTTGTTAGAGTCTTTTACA
CCATTTGTCTCCACACCTCCGCTTACATCAACACCAATAACGCCATTTAATCTAAGCGCATCACCAACAT
TTTCTGGCGTCAGTCCACCAGCTAACATAAAATGTAAGCTTTCGGGGCTCTCTTGCCTTCCAACCCAGTC
AGAAATCGAGTTCCAATCCAAAAGTTCACCTGTCCCACCTGCTTCTGAATCAAACAAGGGAATAAACGAA
TGAGGTTTCTGTGAAGCTGCACTGAGTAGTATGTTGCAGTCTTTTGGAAATACGAGTCTTTTAATAACTG
GCAAACCGAGGAACTCTTGGTATTCTTGCCACGACTCATCTCCATGCAGTTGGACGATATCAATGCCGTA
ATCATTGACCAGAGCCAAAACATCCTCCTTAGGTTGATTACGAAACACGCCAACCAAGTATTTCGGAGTG
CCTGAACTATTTTTATATGCTTTTACAAGACTTGAAATTTTCCTTGCAATAACCGGGTCAATTGTTCTCT
TTCTATTGGGCACACATATAATACCCAGCAAGTCAGCATCGGAATCTAGAGCACATTCTGCGGCCTCTGT
GCTCTGCAAGCCGCAAACTTTCACCAATGGACCAGAACTACCTGTGAAATTAATAACAGACATACTCCAA
GCTGCCTTTGTGTGCTTAATCACGTATACTCACGTGCTCAATAGTCACCAATGCCCTCCCTCTTGGCCCT
CTCCTTTTCTTTTTTCGACCGAATTAATTCTTAATCGGCAAAAAAAGAAAAGCTCCGGATCAAGATTGTA
CGTAAGGTGACAAGCTATTTTTCAATAAAGAATATCTTCCACTACTGCCATCTGGCGTCATAACTGCAAA
GTACACATATATTACGATGCTGTTCTATTAAATGCTTCCTATATTATATATATAGTAATGTCGTGATCTA
TGGTGCACTCTCAGTACAATCTGCTCTGATGCCGCATAGTTAAGCCAGCCCCGACACCCGCCAACACCCG
CTGACGCGCCCTGACGGGCTTGTCTGCTCCCGGCATCCGCTTACAGACAAGCTGTGACCGTCTCCGGGAG
CTGCATGTGTCAGAGGTTTTCACCGTCATCACCGAAACGCGCGA
