>Addgene plasmid #73152 | pCTCON2 Aga2P-HRP | depositor partial sequence | sequence record 134541 | Coding region
ATGCAGTTACTTCGCTGTTTTTCAATATTTTCTGTTATTGCTTCAGTTTTAGCACAGGAACTGACAACTA
TATGCGAGCAAATCCCCTCACCAACTTTAGAATCGACGCCGTACTCTTTGTCAACGACTACTATTTTGGC
CAACGGGAAGGCAATGCAAGGAGTTTTTGAATATTACAAATCAGTAACGTTTGTCAGTAATTGCGGTTCT
CACCCCTCAACAACTAGCAAAGGCAGCCCCATAAACACACAGTATGTTTTTAAGGACAATAGCTCGACGA
TTGAAGGTAGATACCCATACGACGTTCCAGACTACGCTCTGCAGGAGAACTTGTACTTTCAAGGTCTGCA
GGCTAGTGGTGGAGGAGGCTCTGGTGGAGGCGGTAGCGGAGGCGGAGGGTCGGCTAGCCAGCTTACTCCA
ACTTTCTACGATAACTCTTGTCCTAACGTGAGCAACATCGTGCGAGATACTATCGTGAACGAGTTGCGGT
CTGATCCGAGGATAGCCGCTTCAATTTTGCGGCTGCATTTCCACGATTGTTTTGTAAACGGCTGTGATGC
TTCCATCCTCCTCGACAATACCACCTCTTTCAGGACTGAAAAGGATGCCTTCGGTAACGCGAATAGTGCT
AGAGGGTTTCCCGTGATCGATAGAATGAAAGCCGCTGTGGAGAGCGCCTGCCCCCGGACAGTTAGTTGTG
CAGACCTTCTGACCATAGCGGCCCAGCAATCCGTGACGCTGGCCGGTGGCCCCAGCTGGAGGGTCCCCCT
GGGAAGGAGGGACTCTCTGCAGGCTTTTCTGGACTTGGCAAACGCAAACCTGCCTGCTCCCTTCTTCACC
CTTCCCCAGCTGAAGGATTCCTTCAGGAATGTCGGCCTGAACCGAAGTAGTGATTTGGTGGCTCTGTCCG
GAGGCCACACATTCGGCAAGAATCAGTGCAGGTTCATCATGGACAGACTGTATAACTTTTCCAACACCGG
CTTGCCTGACCCTACCCTGAACACAACATACTTGCAGACTCTCAGAGGGCTGTGTCCGCTCAATGGCAAC
TTGTCTGCACTGGTTGACTTTGACCTGCGCACCCCAACCATCTTCGACAATAAGTATTACGTCAATCTGG
AGGAACAGAAGGGCCTGATTCAGTCCGACCAGGAGCTGTTCAGTTCCCCAAATGCTACCGACACTATTCC
TCTTGTGCGCAGCTTCGCTAATAGCACACAAACCTTTTTCAATGCTTTCGTGGAAGCTATGGATCGGATG
GGAAATATAACGCCCCTGACGGGTACGCAGGGACAGATAAGACTGAACTGTAGGGTCGTGAACAGCAACT
CTGGCTCGGGCGGATCCGAACAAAAGCTTATTTCTGAAGAGGACTTGTAA
