>Addgene plasmid #73152 | pCTCON2 Aga2P-HRP | addgene partial sequence | sequence record 150125 | TRP1-R  5'-cagcatcggaatctagagca-3'
CCGCAAACTTTCACCAATGGACCAGAACTACCTGTGAAATTAATAACAGACATACTCCAAGCTGCCTTTG
TGTGCTTAATCACGTATACTCACGTGCTCAATAGTCACCAATGCCCTCCCTCTTGGCCCTCTCCTTTTCT
TTTTTCGACCGAATTAATTCTTAATCGGCAAAAAAAGAAAAGCTCCGGATCAAGATTGTACGTAAGGTGA
CAAGCTATTTTTCAATAAAGAATATCTTCCACTACTGCCATCTGGCGTCATAACTGCAAAGTACACATAT
ATTACGATGCTGTTCTATTAAATGCTTCCTATATTATATATATAGTAATGTCGTGATCTATGGTGCACTC
TCAGTACAATCTGCTCTGATGCCGCATAGTTAAGCCAGCCCCGACACCCGCCAACACCCGCTGACGCGCC
CTGACGGGCTTGTCTGCTCCCGGCATCCGCTTACAGACAAGCTGTGACCGTCTCCGGGAGCTGCATGTGT
CAGAGGTTTTCACCGTCATCACCGAAACGCGCGAGACGAAAGGGCCTCGTGATACGCCTATTTTTATAGG
TTAATGTCATGATAATAATGGTTTCTTAGACGGATCGCTTGCCTGTAACTTACACGCGCCTCGTATCTTT
TAATGATGGAATAATTTGGGAATTTACTCTGTGTTTATTTATTTTTATGTTTTGTATTTGGATTTTAGAA
AGTAAATAAAGAAGGTAGAAGAGTTACGGAATGAAGAAAAAAAAATAAACAAAGGTTTAAAAAATTTCAA
CAAAAAGCGTACTTTACATATATATTTATTAGACAAGAAAAGCAGATTAAATAGATATACATTCGATTAA
CGATAAGTAAAATGTAAAATCACAGGA
