>Addgene plasmid #73152 | pCTCON2 Aga2P-HRP | addgene partial sequence | sequence record 150126 | M13pUC-Fwd 5'-CCCAGTCACGACGTTGTAAAACG-3'
TATAGGGCGAATTGGAGCTCAATTCTCTTAGGATTCGATTCACATTCATCTTTTTTTAGCTACTAATAGG
ATAAATTATAGGAATTTATAACAAATTGAAATATGGCAGGCAGCAAAATTAAAATTGTCTTAGTTTTTTA
GTGTATAGAAGTGAATAGCTATATAAAGTATGTGTAAAGTTGGTAACGGAACGAAAAATAGAAAAGGATA
TTACATGGGAAAACATGTTGTTTACGGAGAAATGAAAAGTATATTGTATTTTGTACGAGCTAAAAGTACA
GTGGGAACAAAGTCGATTTTGTTACATCTACACTGTTGTTATCAGATCTCGAGCTATTACAAGTCCTCTT
CAGAAATAAGCTTTTGTTCGGATCCGCCCGAGCCAGAGTTGCTGTTCACGACCCTACAGTTCAGTCTTAT
CTGTCCCTGCGTACCCGTCAGGGGCGTTATATTTCCCATCCGATCCATAGCTTCCACGAAAGCATTGAAA
AAGGTTTGTGTGCTATTAGCGAAGCTGCGCACAAGAGGAATAGTGTCGGTAGCATTTGGGGAACTGAACA
GCTCCTGGTCGGACTGAATCAGGCCCTTCTGTTCCTCCAGATTGACGTAATACTTATTGTCGAAGATGGT
TGGGGTGCGCAGGTCAAAGTCAACCAGTGCAGACAAGTTGCCATTGAGCGGACACAGCCCTCTGAGAGTC
TGCAAGTATGTTGTGTTCAGGGTAGGGTCAGGCAAGCCGGTGTTGGAAAAGTTATACAGTCTGTCCATGA
TGAACCTGCACTGATTCTTGCCGAATGTGTGGCCTCCGGACAGAGCC
