>Addgene plasmid #73152 | pCTCON2 Aga2P-HRP | addgene partial sequence | sequence record 150127 | Gal1ProF2 5'-CGAAGCGATGATTTTTGATC-3'
GCAAACTGCATAACCACTTTACTAATACTTTCAACATTTTCGGTTTGTATTACTTCTTATTCAAATGTAA
TAAAAGTATCAACAAAAAATTGTTAATATACCTCTATACTTTAACGTCAAGGAGAAAAAACCCCGGATCG
AATTCCCTACTTCATACATTTTCAATTAAGATGCAGTTACTTCGCTGTTTTTCAATATTTTCTGTTATTG
CTTCAGTTTTAGCACAGGAACTGACAACTATATGCGAGCAAATCCCCTCACCAACTTTAGAATCGACGCC
GTACTCTTTGTCAACGACTACTATTTTGGCCAACGGGAAGGCAATGCAAGGAGTTTTTGAATATTACAAA
TCAGTAACGTTTGTCAGTAATTGCGGTTCTCACCCCTCAACAACTAGCAAAGGCAGCCCCATAAACACAC
AGTATGTTTTTAAGGACAATAGCTCGACGATTGAAGGTAGATACCCATACGACGTTCCAGACTACGCTCT
GCAGGAGAACTTGTACTTTCAAGGTCTGCAGGCTAGTGGTGGAGGAGGCTCTGGTGGAGGCGGTAGCGGA
GGCGGAGGGTCGGCTAGCCAGCTTACTCCAACTTTCTACGATAACTCTTGTCCTAACGTGAGCAACATCG
TGCGAGATACTATCGTGAACGAGTTGCGGTCTGATCCGAGGATAGCCGCTTCAATTTTGCGGCTGCATTT
CCACGATTGTTTTGTAAACGGCTGTGATGCTTCCATCCTCCTCGACAATACCACCTCTTTCAGGACTGAA
AAGGATGCCTTCGGTA
